Addgene plasmid #180248: pBa.NgCAM-mCherry
Purpose: Mammalian expression of NgCAM
Depositing lab: Marvin Bentley. Depositing organization: Rensselaer Polytechnic Institute. Publication: NgCAM and VAMP2 Reveal that Direct Delivery and Dendritic Degradation Maintain Axonal Polarity. Nabb AT, Bentley M. Mol Biol Cell. 2021 Nov 3:mbcE21080425. doi: 10.1091/mbc.E21-08-0425. PubMed 34731031.
Backbone
  Vector backbone: pBa-mCherry
  Vector type: Mammalian Expression
Growth in bacteria
  Bacterial resistance: Ampicillin, 100 μg/mL
  Growth temperature: 37°C
  Growth strain: NEB Stable
  Copy number: High Copy
Gene/Insert
  Gene/Insert name: NgCAM
  Species: G. gallus (chicken)
  Insert size (bp): 3750
  Mutation: WT
  GenBank ID: Z75013
  Promoter: Chicken Beta actin
  Cloning method: Restriction Enzyme; 5′ cloning site unknown (unknown if destroyed); 3′ cloning site unknown (unknown if destroyed)
  Sequencing primers: 5′ unknown
Terms and licenses: Academic/Nonprofit Terms; Industry Terms: Not Available to Industry
Depositor comments: Please note: Plasmid contains a K609E mutation in NgCAM compared to the depositor's provided sequence. This mutation is not known to affect plasmid function.
How to cite: pBa.NgCAM-mCherry was a gift from Marvin Bentley (Addgene plasmid # 180248 ; http://n2t.net/addgene:180248 ; RRID:Addgene_180248)
