[The description below was written by a language model from this plasmid's Addgene catalogue record and pLannotate feature annotations shown in this document.]
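Description:
pBa.NgCAM-mCherry is a mammalian expression plasmid built on the pBa-mCherry backbone that produces chicken (Gallus gallus) NgCAM, a neuron-glia cell adhesion molecule, fused to the red fluorescent protein mCherry. The sequenced plasmid is about 10.6 kb. It is propagated in E. coli through a high-copy ColE1/pUC-type origin and selected with ampicillin via the β-lactamase (AmpR) gene and its own promoter. The backbone also carries cloning-vector remnants: a lac promoter, operator and CAP binding site, and fragments of lacI, lacZα, rop and the pBR322 bom region. None of these contribute to expression in mammalian cells. No mammalian selection marker is annotated, which is consistent with use in transient transfection.

The expression cassette begins with the chicken β-actin promoter, followed by a chimeric chicken β-actin/rabbit β-globin intron that promotes efficient processing and expression of the transcript. The NgCAM coding sequence comes next, then a short multiple-cloning-site fragment and the mCherry coding sequence on the same strand, an arrangement that places the fluorescent tag at the C-terminus of NgCAM. An SV40 polyadenylation signal, with an adjacent fragment of SV40 large T antigen sequence, terminates the transcript. The insert is recorded as wild type, but the depositor notes a K609E substitution relative to the reference sequence that is not known to affect function.

The associated publication concerns how axonal polarity is maintained in neurons. The construct therefore appears suited to fluorescence imaging of NgCAM, an axonal membrane protein, to follow its trafficking and localisation, although the record itself states the purpose only as mammalian expression of NgCAM.
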