Features (pLannotate 1.2.2; 17 found; start..end, strand, type, name):
      1..276     +  promoter       chicken β-actin promoter: No description available
    277..1246    +  intron         chimeric intron: chimera between introns from chicken β-actin and rabbit β-globin
   1296..5135    +  CDS            NGCA_CHICK: Experimental evidence at protein level: Swiss-Prot protein existence level 1. Mediates the adhesion of neurons to neurons and neurons to glia. It is involved in neuronal migration, neurite fasciculation and outgrowth. From Gallus gallus (Chicken).
   5145..5188    +  misc_feature   MCS (fragment): multiple cloning site
   5196..5900    +  CDS            mCherry: mCherry is a basic (constitutively fluorescent) red fluorescent protein published in 2004, derived from Discosoma sp.. It is reported to be a very rapidly-maturing monomer with low acid sensitivity.
   5925..6010    +  CDS            large T antigen (fragment): large T antigen from SV40 (simian virus 40)
   6033..6167    +  polyA_signal   SV40 poly(A) signal: SV40 polyadenylation signal
   6222..6238    -  protein_bind   lac operator: The lac repressor binds to the lac operator to inhibit transcription in E. coli. This inhibition can be relieved by adding lactose or isopropyl-β-D-thiogalactopyranoside (IPTG). lac repressor encoded by lacI
   6246..6276    -  promoter       lac promoter: promoter for the E. coli lac operon
   6291..6312    -  protein_bind   CAP binding site: CAP binding activates transcription in the presence of cAMP. E. coli catabolite activator protein
   6325..6417    -  CDS            lacI (fragment): lac repressor; lacI; The lac repressor binds to the lac operator to inhibit transcription in E. coli. This inhibition can be relieved by adding lactose or isopropyl-β-D-thiogalactopyranoside (IPTG).
   6600..7188    -  rep_origin     ori: high-copy-number ColE1/pMB1/pBR322/pUC origin of replication
   7359..8219    -  CDS            AmpR: β-lactamase; bla; confers resistance to ampicillin, carbenicillin, and related antibiotics
   8220..8324    -  promoter       AmpR promoter: bla
   8419..8454    +  CDS            rop (fragment): Rop protein, which maintains plasmids at low copy number; rop
   8556..8655    +  misc_feature   bom (fragment): basis of mobility region from pBR322
   8661..8815    -  CDS            lacZα (fragment): LacZα fragment of β-galactosidase; lacZ fragment
>Addgene plasmid #180248 | pBa.NgCAM-mCherry | addgene full sequence | sequence record 355809 | Addgene NGS Result
TCGAGGTGAGCCCCACGTTCTGCTTCACTCTCCCCATCTCCCCCCCCTCCCCACCCCCAATTTTGTATTT
ATTTATTTTTTAATTATTTTGTGCAGCGATGGGGGCGGGGGGGGGGGGGGCGCGCGCCAGGCGGGGCGGG
GSGGGGCGRGGGGSGGGGCGGGGCGAGGCGGAGAGGTGCGGCGGCAGCCAATCAGAGCGGCGCGCTCCGA
AAGTTTCCTTTTATGGCGAGGCGGCGGCGGCGGCGGCCCTATAAAAAGCGAAGCGCGCGGCGGGCGGGAG
TCGCTGCGCGCTGCCTTCGCCCCGTGCCCCGCTCCGCCGCCGCCTCGCGCCGCCCGCCCCGGCTCTGACT
GACCGCGTTACTCCCACAGGTGAGCGGGCGGGACGGCCCTTCTCCTCCGGGCTGTAATTAGCGCTTGGTT
TAATGACGGCTCGTTTCTTTTCTGTGGCTGCGTGAAAGCCTTAAAGGGCTCCGGGAGGGCCCTTTGTGCG
GGGGGGAGCGGCTCGGGGGGTGCGTGCGTGTGTGTGTGCGTGGGGAGCGCCGCGTGCGGCTCCGCGCTGC
CCGGCGGCTGTGAGCGCTGCGGGCGCGGCGCGGGGCTTTGTGCGCTCCGCAGTGTGCGCGAGGGGAGCGC
GGCCGGGGGCGGTGCCCCGCGGTGCGGGGGGGGCTGCGAGGGGAACAAAGGCTGCGTGCGGGGTGTGTGC
GTGGGGGGGTGAGCAGGGGGTGTGGGCGCGGCGGTCGGGCTGTAACCCCCCCCTGCACCCCCCTCCCCGA
GTTGCTGAGCACGGCCCGGCTTCGGGTGCGGGGCTCCGTGCGGGGCGTGGCGCGGGGCTCGCCGTGCCGG
GCGGGGGGTGGCGGCAGGTGGGGGTGCCGGGCGGGGCGGGGCCGCCTCGGGCCGGGGAGGGCTCGGGGGA
GGGGCGCGGCGGCCCCCGGAGCGCCGGCGGCTGTCGAGGCGCGGCGAGCCGCAGCCATTGCCTTTTATGG
TAATCGTGCGAGAGGGCGCAGGGACTTCCTTTGTCCCAAATCTGTGCGGAGCCGAAATCTGGGAGGCGCC
GCCGCACCCCCTCTAGCGGGCGCGGGGCGAAGCGGTGCGGCGCCGGCAGGAAGGAAATGGGCGGGGAGGG
CCTTCGTGCGTCGCCGCGCCGCCGTCCCCTTCTCCATCTCCAGCCTCGGGGCTGTCCGCAGGGGGACGGC
TGCCTTCGGGGGGGACGGGGCAGGGCGGGGTTCGGCTTCTGGCGTGTGACCGGCGGGGTTTATATCTTCC
CTTCTCTGTTCCTCCGCAGCCCCCAAGCTTCCGCCATGGCTCTGCCCCATGGGCTCGGCCTCCTCCTGCT
CCTGTTGCTGGGGGGGCCCGGAGCCGCCATCACCATTCCCCCGGAGTATGGTGCACACGATTTCCTGCAG
CCCCCCGAGCTGACGGAGGAACCCCCGGAACAACTCGTGGTCTTCCCCAGTGATGACATCGTCCTCAAAT
GCGTGGCCACCGGGAACCCCCCCGTCCAGTACCGATGGAGCCGTGAGGATCAGCCCTTCGTCCCCGAGGA
GCACGGGGGGGTCTCGGTGGTCCCCGGATCGGGGACTTTGGTCATCAACGCCACGTTGGCCGCGCGGCTC
CAGGGGCGCTTCCGCTGCTTCGCCACCAACGCGTTGGGCACCGCTGTGTCTCCCGAGGCCAACGTCATCG
CCGAGAACACTCCGCAGTGGCCGAAGGAGAAGGTGACCCCGGTGGAGGTGGAGGAGGGGGACCCCGTGGT
GCTGCCCTGTGACCCCCCCGAGAGCGCTGTGCCCCCTAAAATCTATTGGCTCAACAGCGACATCGTTCAC
ATCGCTCAGGACGAGAGGGTATCGATGGGGCAGGATGGGAACCTCTACTTCTCCAACGCCATGGTGGGCG
ACAGCCACCCCGACTACATCTGCCACGCTCACTTCCTCGGCCCCCGCACCATCATCCAGAAGGAGCCCCT
CGACCTCCGCGTGGCCCCCAGTAATGCGGTTCGGTCCCGCCGCCCCCGCCTGCTGCTGCCCCGCGACCCC
CAAACGACCACCATCGCCCTCCGGGGGGGCAGCGTCGTGTTGGAGTGCATCGCTGAGGGGCTCCCCACTC
CATGGGTCCGATGGCGGCGGCTGAATGGCCCCCTCCCCACCCGGGCGGCGTTGGAGAACTTCAACAAAAC
GCTGCGGCTGTGGGGGGTGACGGAGAGCGACGACGGGGAGTACGAATGTGTGGCTGAGAACGGGAGGGGG
ACGGCCAGGGGCACCCACAGCGTCACCGTGGAGGCCGCCCCATATTGGGTGCGGCGGCCACAGAGTGGGG
TCTTCGGGCCGGGGGAGACGGCGAGGCTGGACTGCGAGGTGGGGGGGAAACCCCGACCCCAAATCCAATG
GAGCATCAATGGGGTCCCCATCGACGCGCTGCCGGGCGCGGAGCGGCGGTGGCTGCGGGGCGGCGCTTTG
GTGCTTCCGGAGCTGCGGCCGAACGACAGCGCGGTGCTGCAGTGCGAGGCGAGGAACCGCCACGGCCGCC
TATTGGCCAACGCCTTCCTGCACGTCGTGGAGCTGCCGGTCCGAATGCTGACGGCGGATGAGCAGCGCTA
CGAAGTGGTGGAAAACCAAACGGTGTTTCTGCACTGCAGAACCTTCGGGGCCCCCGCGCCAAACGTCGAG
TGGCTGACCCCCACTTTGGAGCCGGCTCTGCAGGACGATCGATCCTTCGTGTTCACCAATGGGAGCCTTC
GGCTGAGTGCGGTGCGGGGGGGGGACGGGGGGGTCTACACCTGCATGGCCCAAAACGCCCACAGCAACGG
CAGCCTCACGGCGCTCCTGGAGGTCAGAGCCCCCACCCGAATTTCGGCCCCCCCCCGAAGCGCCACCGCC
AAAAAAGGGGAGACGGTGACCTTTCACTGCGGGGCGACCTTTGACCCCGCCGTGACCCCCGGGGAGCTGC
GATGGCTGCGGGGGGGGCAGCCGCTGCCCGACGACCCCCGGTATTCGGTGGCGGCGGAGACGCTGACGGT
GTCCAACGTGGACTATGGGGACGAGGGGACCATTCAGTGCCGCGCCTCCACCCCTCTCGACTCCGCGGAG
GCCGAAGCGCAGCTCAGAGTCGTGGGCCGCCCCGGCCCCATCCGGGACCTCCAAGTGATGGAGGTGGACG
AACACCGCGTGCGCCTCAGCTGGACCCCGGGGGACGACCATAACAGCCCCATAGAGAAGTTCGTGGTGGA
GGAGGAGGAGGGCATCTTCAGCGCGGGGCGCTTCGCGGAGCGGCTGACGGTTCCGGGGGGGCAGCCGTGG
ACGCCCCCCCTCCCGCTGTCCCCATACGGGCGGTTCCGCTTCCGGGTGGTGGCCGTTAACGCCTACGGGA
GGGGGGAGCACAGCGCCCCCAGCGCCCCCATCGAGACCCCCCCCGCGGCTCCGGAGCGCAACCCGGGGGG
GGTCCATGGGGAGGGCAATGAGACCGGCAACCTCGTCATCACCTGGGAGCCCCTCCCCCCCCAGGCCTGG
AACGCCCCCTGGGTTCGGTACCGCGTGCAGTGGCGGCCATTGGAGGAGCCCGGCGGGGGGGGCCCTTCGG
GGGGGTTCCCGTGGGCCGAAAGCACCGTGGACGCCCCCCCCGTGGTGGTGGGGGGGCTCCCCCCGTTCAG
CCCCTTCCAGATCCGCGTCCAGGCCGTGAACGGAGCCGGGAAGGGACCGGAAGCGACCCCCGGCGTGGGG
CACAGCGGGGAGGACCTGCCGTTGGTTTACCCTGAGAATGTGGGGGTGGAACTGCTGAACAGCAGCACCG
TGCGCGTGAGATGGACTTTGGGGGGGGGGCCCAAAGAGCTGCGGGGGCGTCTGAGGGGCTTCCGGGTGCT
GTATTGGCGTTTGGGATGGGTGGGGGAGCGCAGTCGTCGACAAGCCCCCCCCGACCCCCCCCAAATCCCC
CAAAGCCCGGCTGAAGACCCCCCCCCATTTCCCCCCGTGGCTCTGACAGTGGGGGGGGACGCGCGGGGGG
CGCTGCTGGGGGGGCTGCGGCCCTGGAGCCGTTATCAGCTGCGGGTGTTGGTCTTCAACGGGAGGGGGGA
CGGCCCCCCCAGCGAACCCATCGCCTTCGAGACCCCCGAGGGAGTTCCCGGCCCCCCCGAGGAGCTCCGC
GTGGAGCGGTTGGACGACACCGCCCTCTCCGTCCATTGGAAACGGCCGCGGCATTTAAACGGAGTCCTCA
CGGGATATGTACTGAGATACCAGCAGGTGGAGCCGGCGCTCGGCCTCCCCCAGGAGGCTCCGTACCCCCC
CGGGACCCTCAATGCGACCCTAAGGGGGCTGAATGCGCGCTCCCGATACCGGCTGGCGCTGCGCGCGAGC
ACGCGCGTCGGGAGCGGCCCCGCCCTGCAGACGGTGGGGAGCACGAAACCGGAACCGGCCCTCCCCGCTT
TGGAGCGCGTTTTGGTGTCGGAGGTCGGGGAGGATTTCACGGTGCTGCTGTGGAGTTTGGTGCAGCCCCA
GGAGGACGACGTGGAGTTCGAAGTCCAATTCATGAATAAAAGCACGGATGAGCCGTGGCGCACTTCGGGC
CGCGCCAACTCCTCTTTAAGGCGGTACCGTCTGGAGGGGCTGCGGCCCGGCACCGCCTACCGAGTCCAAT
TCGTGGGCCGGAACCGCTCTGGGGAAAACGTGGCCTTCTGGGAGAGCGAAGTGCAAACCAACGGCACCGT
GGTGCGCAGCCTGGTGGGGGGGTTTGCCACCAAGGGGTGGTTCATCGGCTTCGTCAGCTCCGTGGTGCTC
CTTCTCCTCATCCTCCTCATCCTCTGCTTCATCAAACGCAGCAAGGGGGGCAAGTATTCGGTGAAGGACA
AGGAGGACACGCAGGTGGACTCTGAGGCGCGGCCCATGAAGGATGAGACCTTTGGGGAGTACAGGTCGTT
GGAGAGCGAAGCGGAGGAGAAGGGTTCGGCTTCGGGTTCCGGCGCCGGTTCCGGTGTGGGTTCTCCGGGT
CGGGGTCCGTGCGCGGCGGGCAGCGAAGACAGCCTGGCGGGGTACGGAGGCAGCGGGGATGTGCAGTTCA
ATGAGGATGGATCCTTCATCGGGCAGTACCGCGGACCCGGAGCCGGACCCGGCAGCTCCGGCCCTGCCAG
CCCCTGTGCTGGGCCCCCCCTGGATTTGGTAAGTAAGCTTCGAATTCTGCAGTCGACGGTACCGCGGGCC
CGGGATCCACCGGTCGTGAGCAAGGGCGAGGAGGATAACATGGCCATCATCAAGGAGTTCATGCGCTTCA
AGGTGCACATGGAGGGCTCCGTGAACGGCCACGAGTTCGAGATCGAGGGCGAGGGCGAGGGCCGCCCCTA
CGAGGGCACCCAGACCGCCAAGCTGAAGGTGACCAAGGGTGGCCCCCTGCCCTTCGCCTGGGACATCCTG
TCCCCTCAGTTCATGTACGGCTCCAAGGCCTACGTGAAGCACCCCGCCGACATCCCCGACTACTTGAAGC
TGTCCTTCCCCGAGGGCTTCAAGTGGGAGCGCGTGATGAACTTCGAGGACGGCGGCGTGGTGACCGTGAC
CCAGGACTCCTCCCTGCAGGACGGCGAGTTCATCTACAAGGTGAAGCTGCGCGGCACCAACTTCCCCTCC
GACGGCCCCGTAATGCAGAAGAAGACCATGGGCTGGGAGGCCTCCTCCGAGCGGATGTACCCCGAGGACG
GCGCCCTGAAGGGCGAGATCAAGCAGAGGCTGAAGCTGAAGGACGGCGGCCACTACGACGCTGAGGTCAA
GACCACCTACAAGGCCAAGAAGCCCGTGCAGCTGCCCGGCGCCTACAACGTCAACATCAAGTTGGACATC
ACCTCCCACAACGAGGACTACACCATCGTGGAACAGTACGAACGCGCCGAGGGCCGCCACTCCACCGGCG
GCATGGACGAGCTGTACAAGCGGACCGTCTAATCTAGATAAGTAATGATCATAATCAGCCATATCACATC
TGTAGAGGTTTTACTTGCTTTAAAAAACCTCCCACACCTCCCCCTGAACCTGAAACATAAAATGAATGCA
ATTGTTGTTGTTAACTTGTTTATTGCAGCTTATAATGGTTACAAATAAAGCAATAGCATCACAAATTTCA
CAAATAAAGCATTTTTTTCACTGCATTCTAGTTGTGGTTTGTCCAAACTCATCAATGTATCTTATCATGT
CTGGATCCCCGGGTACCGAGCTCGAATTCGTAATCATGTCATAGCTGTTTCCTGTGTGAAATTGTTATCC
GCTCACAATTCCACACAACATACGAGCCGGAAGCATAAAGTGTAAAGCCTGGGGTGCCTAATGAGTGAGC
TAACTCACATTAATTGCGTTGCGCTCACTGCCCGCTTTCCAGTCGGGAAACCTGTCGTGCCAGCTGCATT
AATGAATCGGCCAACGCGCGGGGAGAGGCGGTTTGCGTATTGGGCGCTCTTCCGCTTCCTCGCTCACTGA
CTCGCTGCGCTCGGTCGTTCGGCTGCGGCGAGCGGTATCAGCTCACTCAAAGGCGGTAATACGGTTATCC
ACAGAATCAGGGGATAACGCAGGAAAGAACATGTGAGCAAAAGGCCAGCAAAAGGCCAGGAACCGTAAAA
AGGCCGCGTTGCTGGCGTTTTTCCATAGGCTCCGCCCCCCTGACGAGCATCACAAAAATCGACGCTCAAG
TCAGAGGTGGCGAAACCCGACAGGACTATAAAGATACCAGGCGTTTCCCCCTGGAAGCTCCCTCGTGCGC
TCTCCTGTTCCGACCCTGCCGCTTACCGGATACCTGTCCGCCTTTCTCCCTTCGGGAAGCGTGGCGCTTT
CTCATAGCTCACGCTGTAGGTATCTCAGTTCGGTGTAGGTCGTTCGCTCCAAGCTGGGCTGTGTGCACGA
ACCCCCCGTTCAGCCCGACCGCTGCGCCTTATCCGGTAACTATCGTCTTGAGTCCAACCCGGTAAGACAC
GACTTATCGCCACTGGCAGCAGCCACTGGTAACAGGATTAGCAGAGCGAGGTATGTAGGCGGTGCTACAG
AGTTCTTGAAGTGGTGGCCTAACTACGGCTACACTAGAAGAACAGTATTTGGTATCTGCGCTCTGCTGAA
GCCAGTTACCTTCGGAAAAAGAGTTGGTAGCTCTTGATCCGGCAAACAAACCACCGCTGGTAGCGGTGGT
TTTTTTGTTTGCAAGCAGCAGATTACGCGCAGAAAAAAAGGATCTCAAGAAGATCCTTTGATCTTTTCTA
CGGGGTCTGACGCTCAGTGGAACGAAAACTCACGTTAAGGGATTTTGGTCATGAGATTATCAAAAAGGAT
CTTCACCTAGATCCTTTTAAATTAAAAATGAAGTTTTAAATCAATCTAAAGTATATATGAGTAAACTTGG
TCTGACAGTTACCAATGCTTAATCAGTGAGGCACCTATCTCAGCGATCTGTCTATTTCGTTCATCCATAG
TTGCCTGACTCCCCGTCGTGTAGATAACTACGATACGGGAGGGCTTACCATCTGGCCCCAGTGCTGCAAT
GATACCGCGAGACCCACGCTCACCGGCTCCAGATTTATCAGCAATAAACCAGCCAGCCGGAAGGGCCGAG
CGCAGAAGTGGTCCTGCAACTTTATCCGCCTCCATCCAGTCTATTAATTGTTGCCGGGAAGCTAGAGTAA
GTAGTTCGCCAGTTAATAGTTTGCGCAACGTTGTTGCCATTGCTACAGGCATCGTGGTGTCACGCTCGTC
GTTTGGTATGGCTTCATTCAGCTCCGGTTCCCAACGATCAAGGCGAGTTACATGATCCCCCATGTTGTGC
AAAAAAGCGGTTAGCTCCTTCGGTCCTCCGATCGTTGTCAGAAGTAAGTTGGCCGCAGTGTTATCACTCA
TGGTTATGGCAGCACTGCATAATTCTCTTACTGTCATGCCATCCGTAAGATGCTTTTCTGTGACTGGTGA
GTACTCAACCAAGTCATTCTGAGAATAGTGTATGCGGCGACCGAGTTGCTCTTGCCCGGCGTCAATACGG
GATAATACCGCGCCACATAGCAGAACTTTAAAAGTGCTCATCATTGGAAAACGTTCTTCGGGGCGAAAAC
TCTCAAGGATCTTACCGCTGTTGAGATCCAGTTCGATGTAACCCACTCGTGCACCCAACTGATCTTCAGC
ATCTTTTACTTTCACCAGCGTTTCTGGGTGAGCAAAAACAGGAAGGCAAAATGCCGCAAAAAAGGGAATA
AGGGCGACACGGAAATGTTGAATACTCATACTCTTCCTTTTTCAATATTATTGAAGCATTTATCAGGGTT
ATTGTCTCATGAGCGGATACATATTTGAATGTATTTAGAAAAATAAACAAATAGGGGTTCCGCGCACATT
TCCCCGAAAAGTGCCACCTGACGTCTAAGAAACCATTATTATCATGACATTAACCTATAAAAATAGGCGT
ATCACGAGGCCCTTTCGTCTCGCGCGTTTCGGTGATGACGGTGAAAACCTCTGACACATGCAGCTCCCGG
AGACGGTCACAGCTTGTCTGTAAGCGGATGCCGGGAGCAGACAAGCCCGTCAGGGCGCGTCAGCGGGTGT
TGGCGGGTGTCGGGGCTGGCTTAACTATGCGGCATCAGAGCAGATTGTACTGAGAGTGCACCATATGCGG
TGTGAAATACCGCACAGATGCGTAAGGAGAAAATACCGCATCAGGCGCCATTCGCCATTCAGGCTGCGCA
ACTGTTGGGAAGGGCGATCGGTGCGGGCCTCTTCGCTATTACGCCAGCTGGCGAAAGGGGGATGTGCTGC
AAGGCGATTAAGTTGGGTAACGCCAGGGTTTTCCCAGTCACGACGTTGTAAAACGACGGCCAGTGCCAAG
TTGGGATCTTTGCATTGGCCCACGGCTCTCAGGATGGGGATGCTCCCCTTCAGCACCCGGTTCCCCTTGG
AAACTGATGGTCCTGGCTCTGTGGCATGGCAGTGGCACTGTGAGGAGCCCCCTACCAGCAGCACACAGTG
GGGTTGGCACTGCCACGCTCCGGATGCCGCGCTCTGATCCAACCCCATAATCAAGGGAACCCGAATTGCC
CCATCATTGCCCCCACCACCCCCATCCTGCCGGGCCCTCACACCCCACGCTGCCTTCTGGTGACATTCCC
CAGCCCAAACCCACGGCTTCATGGCTACCGCGGGGCATTTCCCATTGCCGCCCCATTATCAGCTCTGCAC
ACCTCCCGCTGTACCCATGCCTCGTGGCTGCCCTTCTTTGACGTATAATCTTCTAATTAATACCCGGCCT
TGTCAAAGTGGAGCACAAACGTTAATTAATTCCCCAGCAGGCAGGTAATTAACAGTGTGACTCCCTTTTT
GCTGCGAGTGGGGCTGATACAGAGAGATGTGGCACTATGGAGCCCACGGGGTCCTGGCACTGGGTGCCCA
CGGAGGTCCCCATGTGCTGCAGTGTCACCGCCTCCGAGGAGACAGTATTGTCCCTGCGGTGTCCCTGCAG
CTCAGCTCTGTCCACAGGGCCACCTCCAGTTTGGAGGGGACACAATGCAGCCCCGATGCAACCCATCCTC
GCAGCATCCCAGGGACAAAGACCCCACTGCAAGACCGCACACAGGGCTGGGTCCCGCTCCCCTAATATCT
ACAGTGCTTCTTGCATGGCCCCTTAATCAATGCAGTTAATCAGCATGCGCTCATGCACCGCTCTGGAGCT
GCAAAGCCCCTCGCAGCGCTGCTCACCAACACCGCGCACCGCCCCGGCCCAGCCTGCAGCACGCGCTGCA
AACAGGAAAGAAACAAAATATTGCCCAAATGTAGGCAAAGGCATTCGGCTGCCTTGACCTCCGCCGGGCC
GGGCCCTGCCTGACTCAGCTCCTTACTCAGCGCTCGCTTCCTCCCTCCGGCTGCCACCGCCGCAGCGCAC
ACCCTGACAAAGAGTGGCCCTTAACGGGCTCTGAGGTGCACCCAGCAGTGCACTCAGCAGTCCAAGGGCC
GGCCTGGAGGTTTGCACCGCTACGTGCTGACATTAGCATTGAACTTGGCCCTGGGTAGTGCTGCAGGCCG
GGCGGGGTGGGTGTAGAGAGTGCAGCGCGCGTTGCACCCGGTGCCCCTTCCCCTCCCTTGCATCCCAGCA
GGCTGCACCCCAGCACCAGGCCCGTGCATGCATGCTCCTGGTGTTATTGCAGCCTGGTGCATGCATGCGT
CTTGATGGTGCAGCGCTGTGCATGCATCCTCCTTGGTGTGTAGCAGTCTAGTGCATGCATACCCCTCGGT
GTTATTGCTGCTCTGTGCACGCACGCTCATTGTATCACTTCATCCCAGTGCATGCACTCACACTGGAGCG
ATTGCTGCTCGGTGCACGCACACTCATTGTATCACTGCAGCTCAGTGGCTGCACGCACACCGGTGTTATT
GCTGCTCGGTGCGTGCATGCACATCAGTGTCGCTGCAGCTCAGTGCATGCACGCTCATTGCCCATCGCTA
TCCCTGCCTCTCCTGCTGGCGCTCCCCGGGAGGTGACTTCAAGGGGACCGCAGGACCACCTCGGGGGTGG
GGGGAGGGCTGCACACGCGGACCCCGCTCCCCCTCCCCAACAAAGCACTGTGGAATCAAAAAGGGGGGAG
GGGGGATGGAGGGGCGCGTCACACCCCCGCCCCACACCCTCACC
