>Addgene plasmid #180248 | pBa.NgCAM-mCherry | depositor partial sequence | sequence record 350150 | NgCAM
CTGCAGCCCCCCGAGCTGACGGAGGAACCCCCGGAACAACTCGTGGTCTTCCCCAGTGATGACATCGTCC
TCAAATGCGTGGCCACCGGGAACCCCCCCGTCCAGTACCGATGGAGCCGTGAGGATCAGCCCTTCGTCCC
CGAGGAGCACGGGGGGGTCTCGGTGGTCCCCGGATCGGGGACTTTGGTCATCAACGCCACGTTGGCCGCG
CGGCTCCAGGGGCGCTTCCGCTGCTTCGCCACCAACGCGTTGGGCACCGCTGTGTCTCCCGAGGCCAACG
TCATCGCCGAGAACACTCCGCAGTGGCCGAAGGAGAAGGTGACCCCGGTGGAGGTGGAGGAGGGGGACCC
CGTGGTGCTGCCCTGTGACCCCCCCGAGAGCGCTGTGCCCCCTAAAATCTATTGGCTCAACAGCGACATC
GTTCACATCGCTCAGGACGAGAGGGTATCGATGGGGCAGGATGGGAACCTCTACTTCTCCAACGCCATGG
TGGGCGACAGCCACCCCGACTACATCTGCCACGCTCACTTCCTCGGCCCCCGCACCATCATCCAGAAGGA
GCCCCTCGACCTCCGCGTGGCCCCCAGTAATGCGGTTCGGTCCCGCCGCCCCCGCCTGCTGCTGCCCCGC
GACCCCCAAACGACCACCATCGCCCTCCGGGGGGGCAGCGTCGTGTTGGAGTGCATCGCTGAGGGGCTCC
CCACTCCATGGGTCCGATGGCGGCGGCTGAACGGCCCCCTCCCCACCCGGGCGGCGTTGGAGAACTTCAA
CAAAACGCTGCGGCTGTGGGGGGTGACGGAGAGCGACGACGGGGAGTACGAATGTGTGGCTGAGAACGGG
AGGGGGACGGCCAGGGGCACCCACAGCGTCACCGTGGAGGCCGCCCCATATTGGGTGCGGCGGCCACAGA
GTGGGGTCTTCGGGCCGGGGGAGACGGCGAGGCTGGACTGCGAGGTGGGGGGGAAACCCCGACCCCAAAT
CCAATGGAGCATCAATGGGGTCCCCATCGACGCGCTGCCGGGCGCGGAGCGGCGGTGGCTGCGGGGCGGC
GCTTTGGTGCTTCCGGAGCTGCGGCCGAACGACAGCGCGGTGCTGCAGTGCGAGGCGAGGAACCGCCACG
GCCGCCTATTGGCCAACGCCTTCCTGCACGTCGTGGAGCTGCCGGTCCGAATGCTGACGGCGGATGAGCA
GCGCTACGAAGTGGTGGAAAACCAAACGGTGTTTCTGCACTGCAGAACCTTCGGGGCCCCCGCGCCAAAC
GTCGAGTGGCTGACCCCCACTTTGGAGCCGGCTCTGCAGGACGATCGATCCTTCGTGTTCACCAATGGGA
GCCTTCGGCTGAGTGCGGTGCGGGGGGGGGACGGGGGGGTCTACACCTGCATGGCCCAAAACGCCCACAG
CAACGGCAGCCTCACGGCGCTCCTGGAGGTCAGAGCCCCCACCCGAATTTCGGCCCCCCCCCGAAGCGCC
ACCGCCAAAAAAGGGGAGACGGTGACCTTTCACTGCGGGGCGACCTTTGACCCCGCCGTGACCCCCGGGG
AGCTGCGATGGCTGCGGGGGGGGCAGCCGCTGCCCGACGACCCCCGGTATTCGGTGGCGGCGGAGACGCT
GACGGTGTCCAACGTGGACTATGGGGACGAGGGGACCATTCAGTGCCGCGCCTCCACCCCTCTCGACTCC
GCGGAGGCCGAAGCGCAGCTCAGAGTCGTGGGCCGCCCCGGCCCCATCCGGGACCTCCAAGTGATGGAGG
TGGACGAACACCGCGTGCGCCTCAGCTGGACCCCGGGGGACGACCATAACAGCCCCATAGAGAAGTTCGT
GGTGAAGGAGGAGGAGGGCATCTTCAGCGCGGGGCGCTTCGCGGAGCGGCTGACGGTTCCGGGGGGGCAG
CCATGGACGCCCCCCCTCCCGCTGTCCCCATACGGGCGGTTCCGCTTCCGGGTGGTGGCCGTTAACGCCT
ACGGGAGGGGGGAGCACAGCGCCCCCAGCGCCCCCATCGAGACCCCCCCCGCGGCTCCGGAGCGCAACCC
GGGGGGGGTCCATGGGGAGGGCAATGAGACCGGCAACCTCGTCATCACCTGGGAGCCCCTCCCCCCCCAG
GCCTGGAACGCCCCCTGGGTTCGGTACCGCGTGCAGTGGCGGCCATTGGAGGAGCCCGGCGGGGGGGGCC
CTTCGGGGGGGTTCCCGTGGGCCGAAAGCACCGTGGACGCCCCCCCCGTGGTGGTGGGGGGGCTCCCCCC
GTTCAGCCCCTTCCAGATCCGCGTCCAGGCCGTGAACGGAGCCGGGAAGGGACCGGAAGCGACCCCCGGC
GTGGGGCACAGCGGGGAGGACCTGCCGTTGGTTTACCCTGAGAATGTGGGGGTGGAACTGCTGAACAGCA
GCACCGTGCGCGTGAGATGGACTTTGGGGGGGGGGCCCAAAGAGCTGCGGGGGCGTCTGAGGGGCTTCCG
GGTGCTGTATTGGCGTTTGGGATGGGTGGGGGAGCGCAGTCGTCGACAAGCCCCCCCCGACCCCCCCCAA
ATCCCCCAAAGCCCGGCTGAAGACCCACCCCCATTTCCCCCCGTGGCTCTGACAGTGGGGGGGGACGCGC
GGGGGGCGCTGCTGGGGGGGCTGCGGCCCTGGAGCCGTTATCAGCTGCGGGTGTTGGTCTTCAACGGGAG
GGGGGACGGCCCCCCCAGCGAACCCATCGCCTTCGAGACCCCCGAGGGAGTTCCCGGCCCCCCCGAGGAG
CTCCGCGTGGAGCGGTTGGACGACACCGCCCTCTCCGTCCATTGGAAACGGCCGCGGCATTTAAACGGAG
TCCTCACGGGATATGTACTGAGATACCAGCAGGTGGAGCCGGCGCTCGGCCTCCCCCAGGAGGCTCCGTA
CCCCCCCGGGACCCTCAATGCGACCCTAAGGGGGCTGAATGCGCGCTCCCGATACCGGCTGGCGCTGCGC
GCGAGCACGCGCGTCGGGAGCGGCCCCGCCCTGCAGACGGTGGGGAGCACGAAACCGGAACCGGCCCTCC
CCGCTTTGGAGCGCGTTTTGGTGTCGGAGGTCGGGGAGGATTTCACGGTGCTGCTGTGGAGTTTGGTGCA
GCCCCAGGAGGACGACGTGGAGTTCGAAGTCCAATTCATGAATAAAAGCACGGATGAGCCGTGGCGCACT
TCGGGCCGCGCCAACTCCTCTTTAAGGCGGTACCGTCTGGAGGGGCTGCGGCCCGGCACCGCCTACCGAG
TCCAATTCGTGGGCCGGAACCGCTCCGGGGAAAACGTGGCCTTCTGGGAGAGCGAAGTGCAAACCAACGG
CACCGTGGTGCGCAGCCTGGTGGGGGGGTTTGCCACCAAGGGGTGGTTCATCGGCTTCGTCAGCTCCGTG
GTGCTCCTTCTCCTCATCCTCCTCATCCTCTGCTTCATCAAACGCAGCAAGGGGGGCAAGTATTCGGTGA
AGGACAAGGAGGACACGCAGGTGGACTCTGAGGCGCGGCCCATGAAGGATGAGACCTTTGGGGAGTACAG
GTCGTTGGAGAGCGAAGCGGAGGAGAAGGGTTCGGCTTCGGGTTCCGGCGCCGGTTCCGGTGTGGGTTCT
CCGGGTCGGGGTCCGTGCGCGGCGGGCAGCGAAGACAGCCTGGCGGGGTACGGAGGCAGCGGGGATGTGC
AGTTCAATGAGGATGGATCCTTCATCGGGCAGTACCGCGGACCCGGAGCCGGACCCGGCAGCTCCGGCCC
TGCCAGCCCCTGTGCTGGGCCCCCCCTGGATTTGGTAAGT
